>Addgene plasmid #243969 | pUPD3_RBS_J61120 | addgene full sequence | sequence record 487800 | Addgene NGS Result
GGTCTCGCAAAGAGAAAGACGCGAGAAACTGAATGCGAGACCACTCATCGCCCAATCACTAGTGAATTCG
TTCTATAGTGTCACCTAAATACCATAGAGCCGTTGGTCATAGCTGTTTCCTGTCCAGGCATCATGACACG
GTTATCCACAGAATCAGGGGATAACGCAGGAAAGAACATGTGAGCAAAAGGCCAGCAAAAGGCCAGGAAC
CGTAAAAAGGCCGCGTTGCTGGCGTTTTTCCATAGGCTCCGCCCCCCTGACGAGCATCACAAAAATCGAC
GCTCAAGTCAGAGGTGGCGAAACCCGACAGGACTATAAAGATACCAGGCGTTTCCCCCTGGAAGCTCCCT
CGTGCGCTCTCCTGTTCCGACCCTGCCGCTTACCGGATACCTGTCCGCCTTTCTCCCTTCGGGAAGCGTG
GCGCTTTCTCATAGCTCACGCTGTAGGTATCTCAGTTCGGTGTAGGTCGTTCGCTCCAAGCTGGGCTGTG
TGCACGAACCCCCCGTTCAGCCCGACCGCTGCGCCTTATCCGGTAACTATCGTCTTGAGTCCAACCCGGT
AAGACACGACTTATCGCCACTGGCAGCAGCCACTGGTAACAGGATTAGCAGAGCGAGGTATGTAGGCGGT
GCTACAGAGTTCTTGAAGTGGTGGCCTAACTACGGCTACACTAGAAGAACAGTATTTGGTATCTGCGCTC
TGCTGAAGCCAGTTACCTTCGGAAAAAGAGTTGGTAGCTCTTGATCCGGCAAACAAACCACCGCTGGTAG
CGGTGGTTTTTTTGTTTGCAAGCAGCAGATTACGCGCAGAAAAAAAGGATCTCAAGAAGATCCTTTGATC
TTTTCTACGGGGTCTGACGCTCAGTGGAACGAAAACTCACGTTAAGGGATTTTGGTCATGAGATTATCAA
AAAGGATCTTCACCTAGATCCTTTTGTGATGATCGGCACGTAAGAGGTTCCAACTTTCACCATAATGAAA
TAAGATCACTACCGGGCGTATTTTTTGAGTTATCGAGATTTTCAGGAGCTAAGGAAGCTAAAATGGAGAA
AAAAATCACTGGATATACCACCGTTGATATATCCCAATGGCATCGTAAAGAACATTTTGAGGCATTTCAG
TCAGTTGCTCAATGTACCTATAACCAGACCGTTCAGCTGGATATTACGGCCTTTTTAAAGACCGTAAAGA
AAAATAAGCACAAGTTTTATCCGGCCTTTATTCACATTCTTGCCCGCCTGATGAATGCTCATCCGGAATT
CCGTATGGCAATGAAAGACGGTGAGCTGGTGATATGGGATAGTGTTCACCCTTGTTACACCGTTTTCCAT
GAGCAAACTGAAACGTTTTCATCGCTCTGGAGTGAATACCACGACGATTTCCGGCAGTTTCTACACATAT
ATTCGCAAGATGTGGCGTGTTACGGTGAAAACCTGGCCTATTTCCCTAAAGGGTTTATTGAGAATATGTT
TTTCGTGTCAGCCAATCCCTGGGTGAGTTTCACCAGTTTTGATTTAAACGTGGCCAATATGGACAACTTC
TTCGCCCCCGTTTTCACCATGGGCAAATATTATACGCAAGGCGACAAGGTGCTGATGCCGCTGGCGATTC
AGGTTCATCATGCCGTTTGTGATGGCTTCCATGTCGGCAGAATGCTTAATGAATTACAACAGTACTGCGA
TGAGTGGCAGGGCGGGGCGTAATTTTTTTAAGGCAGTTATTGGTGCCCTTAAACGCCTGGTTGCTACGCC
TGAATAAGTGATAATAAGCGGATGAATGGCAGAAATTCGATGATAAGCTGTCAAACATGATGT
[125 nt withheld, positions 1814-1938]
C
[91 nt withheld, positions 1940-2030]
AGGGTGATGGTTCACGTAGTGGGCCAGCGCCCTGATAGACGGTTTTTCGCCCTTTGACGTTGGAGTCCAC
GTTCTTT
[37 nt withheld, positions 2108-2144]
ACCCTATCTCGGTCTATTCTTTTGATTTATAAGGGATTTTGCCGATTTCGGCCTATTGGTTAAAAAATGA
GCTGATTTAACAAAAATTTAACGCGAATTTTAACAAAATATTAACGCTTACAATTTTAACATTGTAGAAA
CGCATGTAAAACGACGGCCAGTGAATTGTAATACGACTCACTATAGGGTGAATTCCGCTTAGGACCTTAG
ATATTGATCTCAA
Features (pLannotate 1.2.2; 8 found; start..end, strand, type, name):
     72..90      -  promoter       SP6 promoter: promoter for bacteriophage SP6 RNA polymerase
    237..825     -  rep_origin     ori: high-copy-number ColE1/pMB1/pBR322/pUC origin of replication
    940..1042    +  promoter       cat promoter: promoter of the E. coli cat gene encoding chloramphenicol acetyltransferase
   1043..1699    +  CDS            cat: CAT_ECOLX - Experimental evidence at protein level: Swiss-Prot protein existence level 1. This enzyme is an effector of chloramphenicol resistance in bacteria. From Escherichia coli. This protein is used as a marker in many commonly used cloning vectors, such as pACYC184.
   1787..1804    -  promoter       tet promoter (fragment): E. coli promoter for tetracycline efflux protein gene
   1815..2270    +  rep_origin     f1 ori (sequence partly withheld): f1 bacteriophage origin of replication; arrow indicates direction of (+) strand synthesis
   2289..2310    -  CDS            lacZα (fragment): LacZα fragment of β-galactosidase; lacZ fragment
   2313..2331    +  promoter       T7 promoter: promoter for bacteriophage T7 RNA polymerase
