[The description below was written by a language model from this plasmid's Addgene catalogue record and pLannotate feature annotations shown in this document.]
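Description:
pUPD3_RBS_J61120 is a small (about 2.4 kb) GoldenBraid2.0 part-domestication plasmid that stores a single synthetic ribosome binding site, J61120, as a standardized level-0 part. It belongs to a GoldenBraid2.0 toolkit developed and characterized for E. coli and related enteric bacteria. The backbone is pUPD3, catalogued as a bacterial expression vector, although the plasmid serves mainly as a part donor rather than an expression construct. It replicates in E. coli at high copy from a ColE1/pUC-type origin and is selected with chloramphenicol through a cat gene driven by its own cat promoter. An f1 bacteriophage origin is also present, which in principle allows single-stranded DNA production with helper phage.

The payload is only 20 bp and was inserted by Golden Gate cloning. It is too short to have been picked up by the automated annotation, so the feature table shows only backbone elements. By position, the cloning site appears to lie between the T7 promoter and the oppositely oriented SP6 promoter, which flank the junction of the circular sequence. A residual lacZα fragment sits next to the T7 promoter and is probably left over from a lacZα screening cassette that the part replaced. A short tet promoter fragment is also annotated and looks like a backbone remnant. The record does not state the flanking type IIS sites or the overhangs.

In typical GoldenBraid use, such a part is released by type IIS restriction digestion. It is then combined in a one-pot reaction with promoter, coding sequence and terminator parts to build transcriptional units, and the choice of RBS sets the translation initiation strength of the downstream gene.
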