Addgene plasmid #243969: pUPD3_RBS_J61120
Purpose: GoldenBraid2.0 Ribosome binding site.
Depositing lab: Christophe Herman. Depositing organization: Baylor College of Medicine. Publication: GoldenBraid2.0 E. coli: a comprehensive and characterized toolkit for enterics. Cooke MB, Welch KT, Ramirez LD, Wen AX, Marciano DC, Herman C. Synth Biol (Oxf). 2025 Aug 14;10(1):ysaf015. doi: 10.1093/synbio/ysaf015. eCollection 2025. PubMed 40927394.
Backbone
  Vector backbone: pUPD3
  Vector type: Bacterial Expression
Growth in bacteria
  Bacterial resistance: Chloramphenicol, 25 μg/mL
  Growth temperature: 37°C
  Growth strain: DH5alpha
  Copy number: High Copy
Gene/Insert
  Gene/Insert name: J61120
  Species: Synthetic
  Insert size (bp): 20
  Cloning method: Golden Gate
Terms and licenses: Academic/Nonprofit Terms; Industry Terms: Not Available to Industry
How to cite: pUPD3_RBS_J61120 was a gift from Christophe Herman (Addgene plasmid # 243969 ; http://n2t.net/addgene:243969 ; RRID:Addgene_243969)
